Addgene plasmid #178398: pOME0136
Purpose: KSHV Kaposinclouster_RevCompl-KapATGdel_Syn
Depositing lab: Dirk Dittmer. Depositing organization: University of North Carolina at Chapel Hill. Publication: Novel modulators of p53-signaling encoded by unknown genes of emerging viruses. Alzhanova D, Corcoran K, Bailey AG, Long K, Taft-Benz S, Graham RL, Broussard GS, Heise M, Neumann G, Halfmann P, Kawaoka Y, Baric RS, Damania B, Dittmer DP. PLoS Pathog. 2021 Jan 7;17(1):e1009033. doi: 10.1371/journal.ppat.1009033. eCollection 2021 Jan. PubMed 33411764.
Backbone
  Vector backbone: pCDNA3.1 (+)
  Backbone size w/o insert (bp): 5442
  Vector type: Mammalian Expression
Growth in bacteria
  Bacterial resistance: Ampicillin, 100 μg/mL
  Growth temperature: 37°C
  Growth strain: DH5alpha
  Copy number: High Copy
Gene/Insert
  Gene/Insert name: Kaposinclouster_RevCompl-KapATGdel_Syn
  Species: Kaposi's sarcoma-associated herpesvirus
  Insert size (bp): 688
  Cloning method: Unknown
  Sequencing primers: 5′ T7 promoter
Terms and licenses: Academic/Nonprofit Terms; Industry Terms: Not Available to Industry
Depositor comments: Sequences and further information can be found at https://www.med.unc.edu/orfeome/downloads/pome
How to cite: pOME0136 was a gift from Dirk Dittmer (Addgene plasmid # 178398 ; http://n2t.net/addgene:178398 ; RRID:Addgene_178398)
