[The description below was written by a language model from this plasmid's Addgene catalogue record and pLannotate feature annotations shown in this document.]
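Description:
pOME0136 is a mammalian expression plasmid built on the pcDNA3.1(+) backbone and carrying a 688 bp synthetic insert derived from the Kaposin locus of Kaposi's sarcoma-associated herpesvirus (KSHV). It comes from a viral ORFeome-style collection assembled to screen poorly characterised viral genes for effects on p53 signalling. In bacteria it is maintained at high copy through a ColE1/pUC-type origin and selected with ampicillin via the β-lactamase gene. An f1 origin is also present, which allows single-stranded DNA production. For mammalian cells, an SV40 early promoter drives the neomycin phosphotransferase gene followed by the SV40 poly(A) signal, allowing G418 selection of stable transfectants.

The insert sits between the human CMV immediate-early enhancer/promoter and the bovine growth hormone polyadenylation signal, giving strong constitutive transcription after transfection. The flanking T7 and SP6 promoters allow in vitro transcription and serve as sequencing priming sites. The insert name suggests a synthesised reverse-complement version of the Kaposin cluster in which the Kaposin ATG start codon has been deleted, but the record does not spell out the design or say what product, if any, is expected. The only annotated feature within the insert is a match to the mir-K12-10 microRNA precursor family, consistent with the position of this viral miRNA in the Kaposin region. No epitope tag or reporter is annotated. Several short hits in the feature table (a truncated HIV-1 LTR fragment, ble and lacI fragments, a partial SV40 promoter) are small automated matches to backbone sequence rather than functional modules. The sequenced length of 6,096 nt is close to that expected from the stated backbone and insert sizes.
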