Features (pLannotate 1.2.2; 21 found; start..end, strand, type, name):
     28..80      -  misc_feature   bom (fragment): basis of mobility region from pBR322
    235..614     +  enhancer       CMV enhancer: human cytomegalovirus immediate early enhancer
    615..818     +  promoter       CMV promoter: human cytomegalovirus (CMV) immediate early promoter
    814..847     +  LTR            5' LTR (truncated) (fragment): truncated 5' long terminal repeat (LTR) from HIV-1
    863..881     +  promoter       T7 promoter: promoter for bacteriophage T7 RNA polymerase
    971..1040    +  ncRNA          mir-K12-10: Accession: RF03484 - mir-K12-10 microRNA precursor family
   1649..1667    -  promoter       SP6 promoter: promoter for bacteriophage SP6 RNA polymerase
   1693..1917    +  polyA_signal   bGH poly(A) signal: bovine growth hormone polyadenylation signal
   1921..1942    +  promoter       SV40 promoter (fragment): SV40 enhancer and early promoter
   1963..2391    +  rep_origin     f1 ori (sequence partly withheld): f1 bacteriophage origin of replication; arrow indicates direction of (+) strand synthesis
   2405..2734    +  promoter       SV40 promoter: SV40 enhancer and early promoter
   2801..3592    +  CDS            neo: KKA2_KLEPN - Also known as kan, nptII. Experimental evidence at protein level: Swiss-Prot protein existence level 1. Resistance to kanamycin, neomycin, paromomycin, ribostamycin, butirosin and gentamicin B. From Klebsiella pneumoniae.
   3616..3774    +  CDS            ble (fragment): BLE_KLEPN - Experimental evidence at protein level: Swiss-Prot protein existence level 1. Binding protein with a strong affinity to the bleomycin family of antibiotics. Binds to CL990; an antimitotic-antibiotic compound. From Klebsiella pneumoniae.
   3769..3890    +  polyA_signal   SV40 poly(A) signal: SV40 polyadenylation signal
   3963..3979    -  protein_bind   lac operator: The lac repressor binds to the lac operator to inhibit transcription in E. coli. This inhibition can be relieved by adding lactose or isopropyl-β-D-thiogalactopyranoside (IPTG). lac repressor encoded by lacI
   3987..4017    -  promoter       lac promoter: promoter for the E. coli lac operon
   4032..4053    -  protein_bind   CAP binding site: CAP binding activates transcription in the presence of cAMP. E. coli catabolite activator protein
   4066..4158    -  CDS            lacI (fragment): lac repressor; lacI; The lac repressor binds to the lac operator to inhibit transcription in E. coli. This inhibition can be relieved by adding lactose or isopropyl-β-D-thiogalactopyranoside (IPTG).
   4341..4929    -  rep_origin     ori: high-copy-number ColE1/pMB1/pBR322/pUC origin of replication
   5100..5960    -  CDS            AmpR: β-lactamase; bla; confers resistance to ampicillin, carbenicillin, and related antibiotics
   5961..6065    -  promoter       AmpR promoter: bla
>Addgene plasmid #178398 | pOME0136 | addgene full sequence | sequence record 351530 | Addgene NGS Result
GACGGATCGGGAGATCTCCCGATCCCCTATGGTGCACTCTCAGTACAATCTGCTCTGATGCCGCATAGTT
AAGCCAGTATCTGCTCCCTGCTTGTGTGTTGGAGGTCGCTGAGTAGTGCGCGAGCAAAATTTAAGCTACA
ACAAGGCAAGGCTTGACCGACAATTGCATGAAGAATCTGCTTAGGGTTAGGCGTTTTGCGCTGCTTCGCG
ATGTACGGGCCAGATATACGCGTTGACATTGATTATTGACTAGTTATTAATAGTAATCAATTACGGGGTC
ATTAGTTCATAGCCCATATATGGAGTTCCGCGTTACATAACTTACGGTAAATGGCCCGCCTGGCTGACCG
CCCAACGACCCCCGCCCATTGACGTCAATAATGACGTATGTTCCCATAGTAACGCCAATAGGGACTTTCC
ATTGACGTCAATGGGTGGAGTATTTACGGTAAACTGCCCACTTGGCAGTACATCAAGTGTATCATATGCC
AAGTACGCCCCCTATTGACGTCAATGACGGTAAATGGCCCGCCTGGCATTATGCCCAGTACATGACCTTA
TGGGACTTTCCTACTTGGCAGTACATCTACGTATTAGTCATCGCTATTACCATGGTGATGCGGTTTTGGC
AGTACATCAATGGGCGTGGATAGCGGTTTGACTCACGGGGATTTCCAAGTCTCCACCCCATTGACGTCAA
TGGGAGTTTGTTTTGGCACCAAAATCAACGGGACTTTCCAAAATGTCGTAACAACTCCGCCCCATTGACG
CAAATGGGCGGTAGGCGTGTACGGTGGGAGGTCTATATAAGCAGAGCTCTCTGGCTAACTAGAGAACCCA
CTGCTTACTGGCTTATCGAAATTAATACGACTCACTATAGGGAGACCCAAGCTTGGTACCGAGCTCGGAT
CCAGAGGCTTAACGGTGTTTGTGGCAGTTCATGTCCCGGATGTGTTACTAAATGGGTGGCGCTGGAGGCT
TGGGGCGATACCACCACTCGTTTGTCTGTTGGCGATTAGTGTTGTCCCCCCGAGTGGCCAGCGTGGCCCC
GTAGCATTCAGGACACGAGTTGCAACGGGCGCGCACTGAAGCTAGCGTGCCCTCCCAAAGAGTGTCAGTA
AAATAAAATACAAAAGCACAATCACGGTTGCACCAAGCACAACATTAAACACATACAATGCTGAAGAGCA
GGCGTATCGAGGGCATACCCGTGGCTCATAACACAGTCACAGTTCAGAAGGCCGGCACGCGGTGTCAACC
AGGCCACCATTCCTCTCCGCATTAAAGCACTCGGTGGGGGAGGGTGCCCTGGTTGACACAATGTGCCGCG
CATCAACCAGCGCGACGGAAGTTGGCCTCCAGCAAAGCACATTTTGCACGCAAATGGCGTCCGCTCTCCC
AAACCACACGAATGGTACCATGGCAAAAAACACTCCCTCAGAATGTATTGACCTTGTTTGTTAATGAAAT
TGTGGCACTGACTTCGGCAGACGCCAAGTGGTGGATATAGAACCACCTTTCATGGCAGTACATTGCAGCG
TGTGCCACATGTTCAAAAACAATAAACAGATTAAAAGAATCACTTTGTGAATTCTGCAGATATCCATCAC
ACTGGCGGCCGCTCGAGCATGCATCTAGAGGGCCCTATTCTATAGTGTCACCTAAATGCTAGAGCTCGCT
GATCAGCCTCGACTGTGCCTTCTAGTTGCCAGCCATCTGTTGTTTGCCCCTCCCCCGTGCCTTCCTTGAC
CCTGGAAGGTGCCACTCCCACTGTCCTTTCCTAATAAAATGAGGAAATTGCATCGCATTGTCTGAGTAGG
TGTCATTCTATTCTGGGGGGTGGGGTGGGGCAGGACAGCAAGGGGGAGGATTGGGAAGACAATAGCAGGC
ATGCTGGGGATGCGGTGGGCTCTATGGCTTCTGAGGCGGAAAGAACCAGCTGGGGCTCTAGGGGGTATCC
CC
[124 nt withheld, positions 1963-2086]
C
[91 nt withheld, positions 2088-2178]
A
[49 nt withheld, positions 2180-2228]
CCTTTGACGTTGGAGTCCACGTTCTTT
[37 nt withheld, positions 2256-2292]
ACCCTATCTCGGTCTATTCTTTTGATTTATAAGGGATTTTGCCGATTTCGGCCTATTGGTTAAAAAATGA
GCTGATTTAACAAAAATTTAACGCGAATTAATTCTGTGGAATGTGTGTCAGTTAGGGTGTGGAAAGTCCC
CAGGCTCCCCAGCAGGCAGAAGTATGCAAAGCATGCATCTCAATTAGTCAGCAACCAGGTGTGGAAAGTC
CCCAGGCTCCCCAGCAGGCAGAAGTATGCAAAGCATGCATCTCAATTAGTCAGCAACCATAGTCCCGCCC
CTAACTCCGCCCATCCCGCCCCTAACTCCGCCCAGTTCCGCCCATTCTCCGCCCCATGGCTGACTAATTT
TTTTTATTTATGCAGAGGCCGAGGCCGCCTCTGCCTCTGAGCTATTCCAGAAGTAGTGAGGAGGCTTTTT
TGGAGGCCTAGGCTTTTGCAAAAAGCTCCCGGGAGCTTGTATATCCATTTTCGGATCTGATCAAGAGACA
GGATGAGGATCGTTTCGCATGATTGAACAAGATGGATTGCACGCAGGTTCTCCGGCCGCTTGGGTGGAGA
GGCTATTCGGCTATGACTGGGCACAACAGACAATCGGCTGCTCTGATGCCGCCGTGTTCCGGCTGTCAGC
GCAGGGGCGCCCGGTTCTTTTTGTCAAGACCGACCTGTCCGGTGCCCTGAATGAACTGCAGGACGAGGCA
GCGCGGCTATCGTGGCTGGCCACGACGGGCGTTCCTTGCGCAGCTGTGCTCGACGTTGTCACTGAAGCGG
GAAGGGACTGGCTGCTATTGGGCGAAGTGCCGGGGCAGGATCTCCTGTCATCTCACCTTGCTCCTGCCGA
GAAAGTATCCATCATGGCTGATGCAATGCGGCGGCTGCATACGCTTGATCCGGCTACCTGCCCATTCGAC
CACCAAGCGAAACATCGCATCGAGCGAGCACGTACTCGGATGGAAGCCGGTCTTGTCGATCAGGATGATC
TGGACGAAGAGCATCAGGGGCTCGCGCCAGCCGAACTGTTCGCCAGGCTCAAGGCGCGCATGCCCGACGG
CGAGGATCTCGTCGTGACCCATGGCGATGCCTGCTTGCCGAATATCATGGTGGAAAATGGCCGCTTTTCT
GGATTCATCGACTGTGGCCGGCTGGGTGTGGCGGACCGCTATCAGGACATAGCGTTGGCTACCCGTGATA
TTGCTGAAGAGCTTGGCGGCGAATGGGCTGACCGCTTCCTCGTGCTTTACGGTATCGCCGCTCCCGATTC
GCAGCGCATCGCCTTCTATCGCCTTCTTGACGAGTTCTTCTGAGCGGGACTCTGGGGTTCGAAATGACCG
ACCAAGCGACGCCCAACCTGCCATCACGAGATTTCGATTCCACCGCCGCCTTCTATGAAAGGTTGGGCTT
CGGAATCGTTTTCCGGGACGCCGGCTGGATGATCCTCCAGCGCGGGGATCTCATGCTGGAGTTCTTCGCC
CACCCCAACTTGTTTATTGCAGCTTATAATGGTTACAAATAAAGCAATAGCATCACAAATTTCACAAATA
AAGCATTTTTTTCACTGCATTCTAGTTGTGGTTTGTCCAAACTCATCAATGTATCTTATCATGTCTGTAT
ACCGTCGACCTCTAGCTAGAGCTTGGCGTAATCATGGTCATAGCTGTTTCCTGTGTGAAATTGTTATCCG
CTCACAATTCCACACAACATACGAGCCGGAAGCATAAAGTGTAAAGCCTGGGGTGCCTAATGAGTGAGCT
AACTCACATTAATTGCGTTGCGCTCACTGCCCGCTTTCCAGTCGGGAAACCTGTCGTGCCAGCTGCATTA
ATGAATCGGCCAACGCGCGGGGAGAGGCGGTTTGCGTATTGGGCGCTCTTCCGCTTCCTCGCTCACTGAC
TCGCTGCGCTCGGTCGTTCGGCTGCGGCGAGCGGTATCAGCTCACTCAAAGGCGGTAATACGGTTATCCA
CAGAATCAGGGGATAACGCAGGAAAGAACATGTGAGCAAAAGGCCAGCAAAAGGCCAGGAACCGTAAAAA
GGCCGCGTTGCTGGCGTTTTTCCATAGGCTCCGCCCCCCTGACGAGCATCACAAAAATCGACGCTCAAGT
CAGAGGTGGCGAAACCCGACAGGACTATAAAGATACCAGGCGTTTCCCCCTGGAAGCTCCCTCGTGCGCT
CTCCTGTTCCGACCCTGCCGCTTACCGGATACCTGTCCGCCTTTCTCCCTTCGGGAAGCGTGGCGCTTTC
TCATAGCTCACGCTGTAGGTATCTCAGTTCGGTGTAGGTCGTTCGCTCCAAGCTGGGCTGTGTGCACGAA
CCCCCCGTTCAGCCCGACCGCTGCGCCTTATCCGGTAACTATCGTCTTGAGTCCAACCCGGTAAGACACG
ACTTATCGCCACTGGCAGCAGCCACTGGTAACAGGATTAGCAGAGCGAGGTATGTAGGCGGTGCTACAGA
GTTCTTGAAGTGGTGGCCTAACTACGGCTACACTAGAAGAACAGTATTTGGTATCTGCGCTCTGCTGAAG
CCAGTTACCTTCGGAAAAAGAGTTGGTAGCTCTTGATCCGGCAAACAAACCACCGCTGGTAGCGGTGGTT
TTTTTGTTTGCAAGCAGCAGATTACGCGCAGAAAAAAAGGATCTCAAGAAGATCCTTTGATCTTTTCTAC
GGGGTCTGACGCTCAGTGGAACGAAAACTCACGTTAAGGGATTTTGGTCATGAGATTATCAAAAAGGATC
TTCACCTAGATCCTTTTAAATTAAAAATGAAGTTTTAAATCAATCTAAAGTATATATGAGTAAACTTGGT
CTGACAGTTACCAATGCTTAATCAGTGAGGCACCTATCTCAGCGATCTGTCTATTTCGTTCATCCATAGT
TGCCTGACTCCCCGTCGTGTAGATAACTACGATACGGGAGGGCTTACCATCTGGCCCCAGTGCTGCAATG
ATACCGCGAGACCCACGCTCACCGGCTCCAGATTTATCAGCAATAAACCAGCCAGCCGGAAGGGCCGAGC
GCAGAAGTGGTCCTGCAACTTTATCCGCCTCCATCCAGTCTATTAATTGTTGCCGGGAAGCTAGAGTAAG
TAGTTCGCCAGTTAATAGTTTGCGCAACGTTGTTGCCATTGCTACAGGCATCGTGGTGTCACGCTCGTCG
TTTGGTATGGCTTCATTCAGCTCCGGTTCCCAACGATCAAGGCGAGTTACATGATCCCCCATGTTGTGCA
AAAAAGCGGTTAGCTCCTTCGGTCCTCCGATCGTTGTCAGAAGTAAGTTGGCCGCAGTGTTATCACTCAT
GGTTATGGCAGCACTGCATAATTCTCTTACTGTCATGCCATCCGTAAGATGCTTTTCTGTGACTGGTGAG
TACTCAACCAAGTCATTCTGAGAATAGTGTATGCGGCGACCGAGTTGCTCTTGCCCGGCGTCAATACGGG
ATAATACCGCGCCACATAGCAGAACTTTAAAAGTGCTCATCATTGGAAAACGTTCTTCGGGGCGAAAACT
CTCAAGGATCTTACCGCTGTTGAGATCCAGTTCGATGTAACCCACTCGTGCACCCAACTGATCTTCAGCA
TCTTTTACTTTCACCAGCGTTTCTGGGTGAGCAAAAACAGGAAGGCAAAATGCCGCAAAAAAGGGAATAA
GGGCGACACGGAAATGTTGAATACTCATACTCTTCCTTTTTCAATATTATTGAAGCATTTATCAGGGTTA
TTGTCTCATGAGCGGATACATATTTGAATGTATTTAGAAAAATAAACAAATAGGGGTTCCGCGCACATTT
CCCCGAAAAGTGCCACCTGACGTC
