>Addgene plasmid #178398 | pOME0136 | depositor partial sequence | sequence record 346456 | Insert
GGATCCAGAGGCTTAACGGTGTTTGTGGCAGTTCATGTCCCGGATGTGTTACTAAATGGGTGGCGCTGGA
GGCTTGGGGCGATACCACCACTCGTTTGTCTGTTGGCGATTAGTGTTGTCCCCCCGAGTGGCCAGCGTGG
CCCCGTAGCATTCAGGACACGAGTTGCAACGGGCGCGCACTGAAGCTAGCGTGCCCTCCCAAAGAGTGTC
AGTAAAATAAAATACAAAAGCACAATCACGGTTGCACCAAGCACAACATTAAACACATACAATGCTGAAG
AGCAGGCGTATCGAGGGCATACCCGTGGCTCATAACACAGTCACAGTTCAGAAGGCCGGCACGCGGTGTC
AACCAGGCCACCATTCCTCTCCGCATTAAAGCACTCGGTGGGGGAGGGTGCCCTGGTTGACACAATGTGC
CGCGCATCAACCAGCGCGACGGAAGTTGGCCTCCAGCAAAGCACATTTTGCACGCAAATGGCGTCCGCTC
TCCCAAACCACACGAATGGTACCATGGCAAAAAACACTCCCTCAGAATGTATTGACCTTGTTTGTTAATG
AAATTGTGGCACTGACTTCGGCAGACGCCAAGTGGTGGATATAGAACCACCTTTCATGGCAGTACATTGC
AGCGTGTGCCACATGTTCAAAAACAATAAACAGATTAAAAGAATCACTTTGTGAATTC
