>Addgene plasmid #178398 | pOME0136 | depositor partial sequence | sequence record 346457 | Backbone
GACGGATCGGGAGATCTCCCGATCCCCTATGGTGCACTCTCAGTACAATCTGCTCTGATGCCGCATAGTT
AAGCCAGTATCTGCTCCCTGCTTGTGTGTTGGAGGTCGCTGAGTAGTGCGCGAGCAAAATTTAAGCTACA
ACAAGGCAAGGCTTGACCGACAATTGCATGAAGAATCTGCTTAGGGTTAGGCGTTTTGCGCTGCTTCGCG
ATGTACGGGCCAGATATACGCGTTGACATTGATTATTGACTAGTTATTAATAGTAATCAATTACGGGGTC
ATTAGTTCATAGCCCATATATGGAGTTCCGCGTTACATAACTTACGGTAAATGGCCCGCCTGGCTGACCG
CCCAACGACCCCCGCCCATTGACGTCAATAATGACGTATGTTCCCATAGTAACGCCAATAGGGACTTTCC
ATTGACGTCAATGGGTGGAGTATTTACGGTAAACTGCCCACTTGGCAGTACATCAAGTGTATCATATGCC
AAGTACGCCCCCTATTGACGTCAATGACGGTAAATGGCCCGCCTGGCATTATGCCCAGTACATGACCTTA
TGGGACTTTCCTACTTGGCAGTACATCTACGTATTAGTCATCGCTATTACCATGGTGATGCGGTTTTGGC
AGTACATCAATGGGCGTGGATAGCGGTTTGACTCACGGGGATTTCCAAGTCTCCACCCCATTGACGTCAA
TGGGAGTTTGTTTTGGCACCAAAATCAACGGGACTTTCCAAAATGTCGTAACAACTCCGCCCCATTGACG
CAAATGGGCGGTAGGCGTGTACGGTGGGAGGTCTATATAAGCAGAGCTCTCTGGCTAACTAGAGAACCCA
CTGCTTACTGGCTTATCGAAATTAATACGACTCACTATAGGGAGACCCAAGCTTGGTACCGAGCTCGGAT
CCACTAGTAACGGCCGCCAGTGTGCTGGAATTCTGCAGATATCCATCACACTGGCGGCCGCTCGAGCATG
CATCTAGAGGGCCCTATTCTATAGTGTCACCTAAATGCTAGAGCTCGCTGATCAGCCTCGACTGTGCCTT
CTAGTTGCCAGCCATCTGTTGTTTGCCCCTCCCCCGTGCCTTCCTTGACCCTGGAAGGTGCCACTCCCAC
TGTCCTTTCCTAATAAAATGAGGAAATTGCATCGCATTGTCTGAGTAGGTGTCATTCTATTCTGGGGGGT
GGGGTGGGGCAGGACAGCAAGGGGGAGGATTGGGAAGACAATAGCAGGCATGCTGGGGATGCGGTGGGCT
CTATGGCTTCTGAGGCGGAAAGAACCAGCTGGGGCTCTAGGGGGTATCCCC
[124 nt withheld, positions 1312-1435]
C
[91 nt withheld, positions 1437-1527]
A
[49 nt withheld, positions 1529-1577]
CCTTTGACGTTGGAGTCCACGTTCTTT
[37 nt withheld, positions 1605-1641]
ACCCTATCTCGGTCTATTCTTTTGATTTATAAGGGATTTTGCCGATTTCGGCCTATTGGTTAAAAAATGA
GCTGATTTAACAAAAATTTAACGCGAATTAATTCTGTGGAATGTGTGTCAGTTAGGGTGTGGAAAGTCCC
CAGGCTCCCCAGCAGGCAGAAGTATGCAAAGCATGCATCTCAATTAGTCAGCAACCAGGTGTGGAAAGTC
CCCAGGCTCCCCAGCAGGCAGAAGTATGCAAAGCATGCATCTCAATTAGTCAGCAACCATAGTCCCGCCC
CTAACTCCGCCCATCCCGCCCCTAACTCCGCCCAGTTCCGCCCATTCTCCGCCCCATGGCTGACTAATTT
TTTTTATTTATGCAGAGGCCGAGGCCGCCTCTGCCTCTGAGCTATTCCAGAAGTAGTGAGGAGGCTTTTT
TGGAGGCCTAGGCTTTTGCAAAAAGCTCCCGGGAGCTTGTATATCCATTTTCGGATCTGATCAAGAGACA
GGATGAGGATCGTTTCGCATGATTGAACAAGATGGATTGCACGCAGGTTCTCCGGCCGCTTGGGTGGAGA
GGCTATTCGGCTATGACTGGGCACAACAGACAATCGGCTGCTCTGATGCCGCCGTGTTCCGGCTGTCAGC
GCAGGGGCGCCCGGTTCTTTTTGTCAAGACCGACCTGTCCGGTGCCCTGAATGAACTGCAGGACGAGGCA
GCGCGGCTATCGTGGCTGGCCACGACGGGCGTTCCTTGCGCAGCTGTGCTCGACGTTGTCACTGAAGCGG
GAAGGGACTGGCTGCTATTGGGCGAAGTGCCGGGGCAGGATCTCCTGTCATCTCACCTTGCTCCTGCCGA
GAAAGTATCCATCATGGCTGATGCAATGCGGCGGCTGCATACGCTTGATCCGGCTACCTGCCCATTCGAC
CACCAAGCGAAACATCGCATCGAGCGAGCACGTACTCGGATGGAAGCCGGTCTTGTCGATCAGGATGATC
TGGACGAAGAGCATCAGGGGCTCGCGCCAGCCGAACTGTTCGCCAGGCTCAAGGCGCGCATGCCCGACGG
CGAGGATCTCGTCGTGACCCATGGCGATGCCTGCTTGCCGAATATCATGGTGGAAAATGGCCGCTTTTCT
GGATTCATCGACTGTGGCCGGCTGGGTGTGGCGGACCGCTATCAGGACATAGCGTTGGCTACCCGTGATA
TTGCTGAAGAGCTTGGCGGCGAATGGGCTGACCGCTTCCTCGTGCTTTACGGTATCGCCGCTCCCGATTC
GCAGCGCATCGCCTTCTATCGCCTTCTTGACGAGTTCTTCTGAGCGGGACTCTGGGGTTCGAAATGACCG
ACCAAGCGACGCCCAACCTGCCATCACGAGATTTCGATTCCACCGCCGCCTTCTATGAAAGGTTGGGCTT
CGGAATCGTTTTCCGGGACGCCGGCTGGATGATCCTCCAGCGCGGGGATCTCATGCTGGAGTTCTTCGCC
CACCCCAACTTGTTTATTGCAGCTTATAATGGTTACAAATAAAGCAATAGCATCACAAATTTCACAAATA
AAGCATTTTTTTCACTGCATTCTAGTTGTGGTTTGTCCAAACTCATCAATGTATCTTATCATGTCTGTAT
ACCGTCGACCTCTAGCTAGAGCTTGGCGTAATCATGGTCATAGCTGTTTCCTGTGTGAAATTGTTATCCG
CTCACAATTCCACACAACATACGAGCCGGAAGCATAAAGTGTAAAGCCTGGGGTGCCTAATGAGTGAGCT
AACTCACATTAATTGCGTTGCGCTCACTGCCCGCTTTCCAGTCGGGAAACCTGTCGTGCCAGCTGCATTA
ATGAATCGGCCAACGCGCGGGGAGAGGCGGTTTGCGTATTGGGCGCTCTTCCGCTTCCTCGCTCACTGAC
TCGCTGCGCTCGGTCGTTCGGCTGCGGCGAGCGGTATCAGCTCACTCAAAGGCGGTAATACGGTTATCCA
CAGAATCAGGGGATAACGCAGGAAAGAACATGTGAGCAAAAGGCCAGCAAAAGGCCAGGAACCGTAAAAA
GGCCGCGTTGCTGGCGTTTTTCCATAGGCTCCGCCCCCCTGACGAGCATCACAAAAATCGACGCTCAAGT
CAGAGGTGGCGAAACCCGACAGGACTATAAAGATACCAGGCGTTTCCCCCTGGAAGCTCCCTCGTGCGCT
CTCCTGTTCCGACCCTGCCGCTTACCGGATACCTGTCCGCCTTTCTCCCTTCGGGAAGCGTGGCGCTTTC
TCATAGCTCACGCTGTAGGTATCTCAGTTCGGTGTAGGTCGTTCGCTCCAAGCTGGGCTGTGTGCACGAA
CCCCCCGTTCAGCCCGACCGCTGCGCCTTATCCGGTAACTATCGTCTTGAGTCCAACCCGGTAAGACACG
ACTTATCGCCACTGGCAGCAGCCACTGGTAACAGGATTAGCAGAGCGAGGTATGTAGGCGGTGCTACAGA
GTTCTTGAAGTGGTGGCCTAACTACGGCTACACTAGAAGAACAGTATTTGGTATCTGCGCTCTGCTGAAG
CCAGTTACCTTCGGAAAAAGAGTTGGTAGCTCTTGATCCGGCAAACAAACCACCGCTGGTAGCGGTTTTT
TTGTTTGCAAGCAGCAGATTACGCGCAGAAAAAAAGGATCTCAAGAAGATCCTTTGATCTTTTCTACGGG
GTCTGACGCTCAGTGGAACGAAAACTCACGTTAAGGGATTTTGGTCATGAGATTATCAAAAAGGATCTTC
ACCTAGATCCTTTTAAATTAAAAATGAAGTTTTAAATCAATCTAAAGTATATATGAGTAAACTTGGTCTG
ACAGTTACCAATGCTTAATCAGTGAGGCACCTATCTCAGCGATCTGTCTATTTCGTTCATCCATAGTTGC
CTGACTCCCCGTCGTGTAGATAACTACGATACGGGAGGGCTTACCATCTGGCCCCAGTGCTGCAATGATA
CCGCGAGACCCACGCTCACCGGCTCCAGATTTATCAGCAATAAACCAGCCAGCCGGAAGGGCCGAGCGCA
GAAGTGGTCCTGCAACTTTATCCGCCTCCATCCAGTCTATTAATTGTTGCCGGGAAGCTAGAGTAAGTAG
TTCGCCAGTTAATAGTTTGCGCAACGTTGTTGCCATTGCTACAGGCATCGTGGTGTCACGCTCGTCGTTT
GGTATGGCTTCATTCAGCTCCGGTTCCCAACGATCAAGGCGAGTTACATGATCCCCCATGTTGTGCAAAA
AAGCGGTTAGCTCCTTCGGTCCTCCGATCGTTGTCAGAAGTAAGTTGGCCGCAGTGTTATCACTCATGGT
TATGGCAGCACTGCATAATTCTCTTACTGTCATGCCATCCGTAAGATGCTTTTCTGTGACTGGTGAGTAC
TCAACCAAGTCATTCTGAGAATAGTGTATGCGGCGACCGAGTTGCTCTTGCCCGGCGTCAATACGGGATA
ATACCGCGCCACATAGCAGAACTTTAAAAGTGCTCATCATTGGAAAACGTTCTTCGGGGCGAAAACTCTC
AAGGATCTTACCGCTGTTGAGATCCAGTTCGATGTAACCCACTCGTGCACCCAACTGATCTTCAGCATCT
TTTACTTTCACCAGCGTTTCTGGGTGAGCAAAAACAGGAAGGCAAAATGCCGCAAAAAAGGGAATAAGGG
CGACACGGAAATGTTGAATACTCATACTCTTCCTTTTTCAATATTATTGAAGCATTTATCAGGGTTATTG
TCTCATGAGCGGATACATATTTGAATGTATTTAGAAAAATAAACAAATAGGGGTTCCGCGCACATTTCCC
CGAAAAGTGCCACCTGACGTC
